>Addgene plasmid #109352 | pEM705 Gsi (Ser) | depositor full sequence | sequence record 206188 | pEM705 Gsi (Ser) sequence 7184 bps
AAGCTTAATAAACACGGAAGGAGACAATACCGGAAGGAACCCGCGCTATGACGGCAATAAAAAGACAGAA
TAAAACGCACGGGTGTTGGGTCGTTTGTTCATAAACGCGGGGTTCGGTCCCAGGGCTGGCACTCTGTCGA
TACCCCACCGAGACCCCATTGGGGCCAATACGCCCGCGTTTCTTCCTTTTCCCCACCCCACCCCCCAAGT
TCGGGTGAAGGCCCAGGGCTCGCAGCCAACGTCGGGGCGGCAGGCCCTGCCATAGCCACTGGCCCCGTGG
GTTAGGGACGGGGTCCCCCATTCGAGAATAAATAACTTCGTATAAAGTATCCTATACGAAGTTATCACCA
TGACCGAGTACAAGCCCACGGTGCGCCTCGCCACCCGCGACGACGTCCCCCGGGCCGTACGCACCCTCGC
CGCCGCGTTCGCCGACTACCCCGCCACGCGCCACACCGTCGACCCGGACCGCCACATCGAGCGGGTCACC
GAGCTGCAAGAACTCTTCCTCACGCGCGTCGGGCTCGACATCGGCAAGGTGTGGGTCGCGGACGACGGCG
CCGCGGTGGCGGTCTGGACCACGCCGGAGAGCGTCGAAGCGGGGGCGGTGTTCGCCGAGATCGGCCCGCG
CATGGCCGAGTTGAGCGGTTCCCGGCTGGCCGCGCAGCAACAGATGGAAGGCCTCCTGGCGCCGCACCGG
CCCAAGGAGCCCGCGTGGTTCCTGGCCACCGTCGGCGTCTCGCCCGACCACCAGGGCAAGGGTCTGGGCA
GCGCCGTCGTGCTCCCCGGAGTGGAGGCGGCCGAGCGCGCCGGGGTGCCCGCCTTCCTGGAGACCTCCGC
GCCCCGCAACCTCCCCTTCTACGAGCGGCTCGGCTTCACCGTCACCGCCGACGTCGAGGTGCCCGAAGGA
CCGCGCACCTGGTGCATGACCCGCAAGCCCGGTGCCTGACGCCCGCCCCACGACCCGCAGCGCCCGACCG
AAAGGAGCGCACGACCCCATGGCTCCGACCGAAGCCGACCCGGGCGGCCCCGCCGACCCCGCACCCGCCC
CCGAGGCCCACCGACTCTAGAGCTCGCTGATCAGCCTCGACTGTGCCTTCTAGTTGCCAGCCATCTGTTG
TTTGCCCCTCCCCCGTGCCTTCCTTGACCCTGGAAGGTGCCACTCCCACTGTCCTTTCCTAATAAAATGA
GGAAATTGCATCGCATTGTCTGAGTAGGTGTCATTCTATTCTGGGGGGTGGGGTGGGGCAGGACAGCAAG
GGGGAGGATTGGGAAGACAATAGCACTAGTTATTAATAGTAATCAATTACGGGGTCATTAGTTCATAGCC
CATATATGGAGTTCCGCGTTACATAACTTACGGTAAATGGCCCGCCTGGCTGACCGCCCAACGACCCCCG
CCCATTGACGTCAATAATGACGTATGTTCCCATAGTAACGCCAATAGGGACTTTCCATTGACGTCAATGG
GTGGAGTATTTACGGTAAACTGCCCACTTGGCAGTACATCAAGTGTATCATATGCCAAGTACGCCCCCTA
TTGACGTCAATGACGGTAAATGGCCCGCCTGGCATTATGCCCAGTACATGACCTTATGGGACTTTCCTAC
TTGGCAGTACATCTACGTATTAGTCATCGCTATTACCATGGTCGAGGTGAGCCCCACGTTCTGCTTCACT
CTCCCCATCTCCCCCCCCTCCCCACCCCCAATTTTGTATTTATTTATTTTTTAATTATTTTGTGCAGCGA
TGGGGGCGGGGGGGGGGGGGGGGCGCGCGCCAGGCGGGGCGGGGCGGGGCGAGGGGCGGGGCGGGGCGAG
GCGGAGAGGTGCGGCGGCAGCCAATCAGAGCGGCGCGCTCCGAAAGTTTCCTTTTATGGCGAGGCGGCGG
CGGCGGCGGCCCTATAAAAAGCGAAGCGCGCGGCGGGCGGGAGTCGCTGCGCGCTGCCTTCGCCCCGTGC
CCCGCTCCGCCGCCGCCTCGCGCCGCCCGCCCCGGCTCTGACTGACCGCGTTACTCCCACAGGTGAGCGG
GCGGGACGGCCCTTCTCCTCCGGGCTGTAATTAGCGCTTGGTTTAATGACGGCTTGTTTCTTTTCTGTGG
CTGCGTGAAAGCCTTGAGGGGCTCCGGGAGGGCCCTTTGTGCGGGGGGAGCGGCTCGGGGGGTGCGTGCG
TGTGTGTGTGCGTGGGGAGCGCCGCGTGCGGCTCCGCGCTGCCCGGCGGCTGTGAGCGCTGCGGGCGCGG
CGCGGGGCTTTGTGCGCTCCGCAGTGTGCGCGAGGGGAGCGCGGCCGGGGGCGGTGCCCCGCGGTGCGGG
GGGGGCTGCGAGGGGAACAAAGGCTGCGTGCGGGGTGTGTGCGTGGGGGGGTGAGCAGGGGGTGTGGGCG
CGTCGGTCGGGCTGCAACCCCCCCTGCACCCCCCTCCCCGAGTTGCTGAGCACGGCCCGGCTTCGGGTGC
GGGGCTCCGTACGGGGCGTGGCGCGGGGCTCGCCGTGCCGGGCGGGGGGTGGCGGCAGGTGGGGGTGCCG
GGCGGGGCGGGGCCGCCTCGGGCCGGGGAGGGCTCGGGGGAGGGGCGCGGCGGCCCCCGGAGCGCCGGCG
GCTGTCGAGGCGCGGCGAGCCGCAGCCATTGCCTTTTATGGTAATCGTGCGAGAGGGCGCAGGGACTTCC
TTTGTCCCAAATCTGTGCGGAGCCGAAATCTGGGAGGCGCCGCCGCACCCCCTCTAGCGGGCGCGGGGCG
AAGCGGTGCGGCGCCGGCAGGAAGGAAATGGGCGGGGAGGGCCTTCGTGCGTCGCCGCGCCGCCGTCCCC
TTCTCCCTCTCCAGCCTCGGGGCTGTCCGCGGGGGGACGGCTGCCTTCGGGGGGGACGGGGCAGGGCGGG
GTTCGGCTTCTGGCGTGTGACCGGCGGCTCTAGAGCCTCTGCTAACCATGTTCATGCCTTCTTCTTTTTC
CTACAGCTCCTGGGCAACGTGCTGGTTATTGTGCTGTCTCATCATTTTGGCAAAGAATTGCTCGACCACC
GGCGCGCCACCATGGGCTGCCTCGGGAACAGTAAGACCGAGGACCAGCGCAACGAGGAGAAGGCGCAGCG
TGAGGCCAACAAAAAGATCGAGAAGCAGCTGCAGAAGGACAAGCAGGTCTACCGGGCCACGCACCGCCTG
CTGCTGCTGGGTGCTGGAGAATCTGGTAAAAGCACCATTGTGAAGCAGATGAGGATCCTGCATGTTAATG
GGTTTAATGGAGAGGGCGGCGAAGAGGACCCGCAGGCTGCAAGGAGCAACAGCGATGGTGAGAAGGCAAC
CAAAGTGCAGGACATCAAAAACAACCTGAAAGAGGCGATTGAAACCATTGTGGCCGCCATGAGCAACCTG
GTGCCCCCCGTGGAGCTGGCCAACCCCGAGAACCAGTTCAGAGTGGACTACATTCTGAGTGTGATGAACG
TGCCTGACTTTGACTTCCCTCCCGAATTCTATGAGCATGCCAAGGCTCTGTGGGAGGATGAAGGAGTGCG
TGCCTGCTACGAACGCTCCAACGAGTACCAGCTGATTGACTGTGCCCAGTACTTCCTGGACAAGATCGAC
GTGATCAAGCAGGCTGACTATGTGCCGAGCGATCAGGACCTGCTTCGCTGCCGTGTCCTGACTTCTGGAA
TCTTTGAGACCAAGTTCCAGGTGGACAAAGTCAACTTCCACATGTTTGACGTGGGTGGCCAGCGCGATGA
ACGCCGCAAGTGGATCCAGTGCTTCAACGATGTGACTGCCATCATCTTCGTGGTGGCCAGCAGCAGCTAC
AACATGGTCATCCGGGAGGACAACCAGACCAACCGCCTGCAGGAGGCTCTGAACCTCTTCAAGAGCATCT
GGAACAACAGATGGCTGCGCACCATCTCTGTGATCCTGTTCCTCAACAAGCAAGATCTGCTCGCTGAGAA
AGTCCTTGCTGGGAAATCGAAGATTGAGGACTACTTTCCAGAATTTGCTCGCTACACTACTCCTGAGGAT
GCTACTCCCGAGCCCGGAGAGGACCCACGCGTGACCCGGGCCAAGTACTTCATTCGAGATGAGTTTCTGA
GGATCAGCACTGCCAGTGGAGATGGGCGTCACTACTGCTACCCTCATTTCACCTGCGCTGTGGACACTGA
GAACATCCGCCGTGTGTTCAACGACTGCCGTGATGTCATCATAAAAAATAATCTAAAAGATTCTGGTCTC
TTTTGAACCGGTCTGCAGCCTAGGCTTAAGCGCTCGAGGCGGCCGCAATTCACTCCTCAGGTGCAGGCTG
CCTATCAGAAGGTGGTGGCTGGTGTGGCCAATGCCCTGGCTCACAAATACCACTGAGATCTTTTTCCCTC
TGCCAAAAATTATGGGGACATCATGAAGCCCCTTGAGCATCTGACTTCTGGCTAATAAAGGAAATTTATT
TTCATTGCAATAGTGTGTTGGAATTTTTTGTGTCTCTCACTCGGAAGGACATATGGGAGGGCAAATCATT
TAAAACATCAGAATGAGTATTTGGTTTAGAGTTTGGCAACATATGCCCATATGCTGGCTGCCATGAACAA
AGGTTGGCTATAAAGAGGTCATCAGTATATGAAACAGCCCCCTGCTGTCCATTCCTTATTCCATAGAAAA
GCCTTGACTTGAGGTTAGATTTTTTTTATATTTTGTTTTGTGTTATTTTTTTCTTTAACATCCCTAAAAT
TTTCCTTACATGTTTTACTAGCCAGATTTTTCCTCCTCTCCTGACTACTCCCAGTCATAGCTGTCCCTCT
TCTCTTATGAAGATCCCTCGACCTGAGCGTCGAGCTAGCATATGGATCCATATAACTTCGTATAATGTAT
GCTATACGAAGTTATTACGATACCGTCAACTTGTTTATTGCAGCTTATAATGGTTACAAATAAAGCAATA
GCATCACAAATTTCACAAATAAAGCATTTTTTTCACTGCATTCTAGTTGTGGTTTGTCCAAACTCATCAA
TGTATCTTAGGTACCCAGCTTTTGTTCCCTTTAGTGAGGGTTAATTGCGCGCTTGGCGTAATCATGGTCA
TAGCTGTTTCCTGTGTGAAATTGTTATCCGCTCACAATTCCACACAACATACGAGCCGGAAGCATAAAGT
GTAAAGCCTGGGGTGCCTAATGAGTGAGCTAACTCACATTAATTGCGTTGCGCTCACTGCCCGCTTTCCA
GTCGGGAAACCTGTCGTGCCAGCTGCATTAATGAATCGGCCAACGCGCGGGGAGAGGCGGTTTGCGTATT
GGGCGCTCTTCCGCTTCCTCGCTCACTGACTCGCTGCGCTCGGTCGTTCGGCTGCGGCGAGCGGTATCAG
CTCACTCAAAGGCGGTAATACGGTTATCCACAGAATCAGGGGATAACGCAGGAAAGAACATGTGAGCAAA
AGGCCAGCAAAAGGCCAGGAACCGTAAAAAGGCCGCGTTGCTGGCGTTTTTCCATAGGCTCCGCCCCCCT
GACGAGCATCACAAAAATCGACGCTCAAGTCAGAGGTGGCGAAACCCGACAGGACTATAAAGATACCAGG
CGTTTCCCCCTGGAAGCTCCCTCGTGCGCTCTCCTGTTCCGACCCTGCCGCTTACCGGATACCTGTCCGC
CTTTCTCCCTTCGGGAAGCGTGGCGCTTTCTCATAGCTCACGCTGTAGGTATCTCAGTTCGGTGTAGGTC
GTTCGCTCCAAGCTGGGCTGTGTGCACGAACCCCCCGTTCAGCCCGACCGCTGCGCCTTATCCGGTAACT
ATCGTCTTGAGTCCAACCCGGTAAGACACGACTTATCGCCACTGGCAGCAGCCACTGGTAACAGGATTAG
CAGAGCGAGGTATGTAGGCGGTGCTACAGAGTTCTTGAAGTGGTGGCCTAACTACGGCTACACTAGAAGA
ACAGTATTTGGTATCTGCGCTCTGCTGAAGCCAGTTACCTTCGGAAAAAGAGTTGGTAGCTCTTGATCCG
GCAAACAAACCACCGCTGGTAGCGGTGGTTTTTTTGTTTGCAAGCAGCAGATTACGCGCAGAAAAAAAGG
ATCTCAAGAAGATCCTTTGATCTTTTCTACGGGGTCTGACGCTCAGTGGAACGAAAACTCACGTTAAGGG
ATTTTGGTCATGAGATTATCAAAAAGGATCTTCACCTAGATCCTTTTAAATTAAAAATGAAGTTTTAAAT
CAATCTAAAGTATATATGAGTAAACTTGGTCTGACAGTTACCAATGCTTAATCAGTGAGGCACCTATCTC
AGCGATCTGTCTATTTCGTTCATCCATAGTTGCCTGACTCCCCGTCGTGTAGATAACTACGATACGGGAG
GGCTTACCATCTGGCCCCAGTGCTGCAATGATACCGCGAGACCCACGCTCACCGGCTCCAGATTTATCAG
CAATAAACCAGCCAGCCGGAAGGGCCGAGCGCAGAAGTGGTCCTGCAACTTTATCCGCCTCCATCCAGTC
TATTAATTGTTGCCGGGAAGCTAGAGTAAGTAGTTCGCCAGTTAATAGTTTGCGCAACGTTGTTGCCATT
GCTACAGGCATCGTGGTGTCACGCTCGTCGTTTGGTATGGCTTCATTCAGCTCCGGTTCCCAACGATCAA
GGCGAGTTACATGATCCCCCATGTTGTGCAAAAAAGCGGTTAGCTCCTTCGGTCCTCCGATCGTTGTCAG
AAGTAAGTTGGCCGCAGTGTTATCACTCATGGTTATGGCAGCACTGCATAATTCTCTTACTGTCATGCCA
TCCGTAAGATGCTTTTCTGTGACTGGTGAGTACTCAACCAAGTCATTCTGAGAATAGTGTATGCGGCGAC
CGAGTTGCTCTTGCCCGGCGTCAATACGGGATAATACCGCGCCACATAGCAGAACTTTAAAAGTGCTCAT
CATTGGAAAACGTTCTTCGGGGCGAAAACTCTCAAGGATCTTACCGCTGTTGAGATCCAGTTCGATGTAA
CCCACTCGTGCACCCAACTGATCTTCAGCATCTTTTACTTTCACCAGCGTTTCTGGGTGAGCAAAAACAG
GAAGGCAAAATGCCGCAAAAAAGGGAATAAGGGCGACACGGAAATGTTGAATACTCATACTCTTCCTTTT
TCAATATTATTGAAGCATTTATCAGGGTTATTGTCTCATGAGCGGATACATATTTGAATGTATTTAGAAA
AATAAACAAATAGGGGTTCCGCGCACATTTCCCCGAAAAGTGCC
Features (pLannotate 1.2.2; 22 found; start..end, strand, type, name):
     52..100     +  polyA_signal   HSV TK poly(A) signal: herpes simplex virus thymidine kinase polyadenylation signal (Cole and Stacy, 1985)
    191..207     -  polyA_signal   bGH poly(A) signal (fragment): bovine growth hormone polyadenylation signal
    312..345     -  protein_bind   lox2272: Cre-mediated recombination occurs in the 8-bp core sequence (GGATACTT). lox2272 sites are compatible with each other, but incompatible with loxP or loxN sites (Lee and Saito, 1988). Cre recombinase
    350..949     +  CDS            PuroR: puromycin N-acetyltransferase; pac from Streptomyces alboniger; confers resistance to puromycin
    999..1064    +  CDS            dmpM (fragment): DMPM_STRAD - Protein inferred from homology: Swiss-Prot protein existence level 3. From Streptomyces alboniger.
   1091..1202    +  polyA_signal   bGH poly(A) signal: bovine growth hormone polyadenylation signal
   1347..1650    +  enhancer       CMV enhancer: human cytomegalovirus immediate early enhancer
   1652..1929    +  promoter       chicken β-actin promoter: No description available
   1930..2946    +  intron         chimeric intron: chimera between introns from chicken β-actin and rabbit β-globin
   3022..4188    +  CDS            GNAS: GNAS2_HUMAN - Also known as GNAS1, GSP. Experimental evidence at protein level: Swiss-Prot protein existence level 1. Guanine nucleotide-binding proteins (G proteins) function as transducers in numerous signaling pathways controlled by G protein- coupled receptors (GPCRs) (PubMed:17110384). Signaling involves the activation of adenylyl cyclases, resulting in increased levels of the signaling molecule cAMP (PubMed:26206488, PubMed:8702665). GNAS functions downstream of several GPCRs, including beta-adrenergic receptors (PubMed:21488135). Stimulates the Ras signaling pathway via RAPGEF2 (PubMed:
   4246..4323    +  CDS            HBB (fragment): HBB_PONPY - Experimental evidence at transcript level: Swiss-Prot protein existence level 2. Involved in oxygen transport from the lung to the various peripheral tissues. From Pongo pygmaeus (Bornean orangutan).
   4394..4449    +  polyA_signal   β-globin poly(A) signal: rabbit β-globin polyadenylation signal (Gil and Proudfoot, 1987)
   4812..4845    -  protein_bind   loxP: Cre-mediated recombination occurs in the 8-bp core sequence (GCATACAT). Cre recombinase
   4858..4979    +  polyA_signal   SV40 poly(A) signal: SV40 polyadenylation signal
   4998..5016    -  promoter       T3 promoter: promoter for bacteriophage T3 RNA polymerase
   5061..5077    -  protein_bind   lac operator: The lac repressor binds to the lac operator to inhibit transcription in E. coli. This inhibition can be relieved by adding lactose or isopropyl-β-D-thiogalactopyranoside (IPTG). lac repressor encoded by lacI
   5085..5115    -  promoter       lac promoter: promoter for the E. coli lac operon
   5130..5151    -  protein_bind   CAP binding site: CAP binding activates transcription in the presence of cAMP. E. coli catabolite activator protein
   5164..5256    -  CDS            lacI (fragment): lac repressor; lacI; The lac repressor binds to the lac operator to inhibit transcription in E. coli. This inhibition can be relieved by adding lactose or isopropyl-β-D-thiogalactopyranoside (IPTG).
   5439..6027    -  rep_origin     ori: high-copy-number ColE1/pMB1/pBR322/pUC origin of replication
   6198..7058    -  CDS            AmpR: β-lactamase; bla; confers resistance to ampicillin, carbenicillin, and related antibiotics
   7059..7163    -  promoter       AmpR promoter: bla
