>Addgene plasmid #109352 | pEM705 Gsi (Ser) | addgene full sequence | sequence record 210153 | Addgene NGS Result
CGTTACATAACTTACGGTAAATGGCCCGCCTGGCTGACCGCCCAACGACCCCCGCCCATTGACGTCAATA
ATGACGTATGTTCCCATAGTAACGCCAATAGGGACTTTCCATTGACGTCAATGGGTGGAGTATTTACGGT
AAACTGCCCACTTGGCAGTACATCAAGTGTATCATATGCCAAGTACGCCCCCTATTGACGTCAATGACGG
TAAATGGCCCGCCTGGCATTATGCCCAGTACATGACCTTATGGGACTTTCCTACTTGGCAGTACATCTAC
GTATTAGTCATCGCTATTACCATGGTCGAGGTGAGCCCCACGTTCTGCTTCACTCTCCCCATCTCCCCCC
CCTCCCCACCCCCAATTTTGTATTTATTTATTTTTTAATTATTTTGTGCAGCGATGGGGGCGGGGGGGGG
GGGNNNNNNNNNNNNNNNNGGCGGGGCGAGGCGGAGAGGTGCGGCGGCAGCCAATCAGAGCGGCGCGCTC
CGAAAGTTTCCTTTTATGGCGAGGCGGCGGCGGCGGCGGCCCTATAAAAAGCGAAGCGCGCGGCGGGCGG
GAGTCGCTGCGCGCTGCCTTCGCCCCGTGCCCCGCTCCGCCGCCGCCTCGCGCCGCCCGCCCCGGCTCTG
ACTGACCGCGTTACTCCCACAGGTGAGCGGGCGGGACGGCCCTTCTCCTCCGGGCTGTAATTAGCGCTTG
GTTTAATGACGGCTTGTTTCTTTTCTGTGGCTGCGTGAAAGCCTTGAGGGGCTCCGGGAGGGCCCTTTGT
GCGGGGGGAGCGGCTCGGGGGGTGCGTGCGTGTGTGTGTGCGTGGGGAGCGCCGCGTGCGGCTCCGCGCT
GCCCGGCGGCTGTGAGCGCTGCGGGCGCGGCGCGGGGCTTTGTGCGCTCCGCAGTGTGCGCGAGGGGAGC
GCGGCCGGGGGCGGTGCCCCGCGGTGCGGGGGGGGCTGCGAGGGGAACAAAGGCTGCGTGCGGGGTGTGT
GCGTGGGGGGGTGAGCAGGGGGTGTGGGCGCGTCGGTCGGGCTGCAACCCCCCCTGCACCCCCCTCCCCG
AGTTGCTGAGCACGGCCCGGCTTCGGGTGCGGGGCTCCGTACGGGGCGTGGCGCGGGGCTCGCCGTGCCG
GGCGGGGGGTGGCGGCAGGTGGGGGTGCCGGGCGGGGCGGGGCCGCCTCGGGCCGGGGAGGGCTCGGGGG
AGGGGCGCGGCGGCCCCCGGAGCGCCGGCGGCTGTCGAGGCGCGGCGAGCCGCAGCCATTGCCTTTTATG
GTAATCGTGCGAGAGGGCGCAGGGACTTCCTTTGTCCCAAATCTGTGCGGAGCCGAAATCTGGGAGGCGC
CGCCGCACCCCCTCTAGCGGGCGCGGGGCGAAGCGGTGCGGCGCCGGCAGGAAGGAAATGGGCGGGGAGG
GCCTTCGTGCGTCGCCGCGCCGCCGTCCCCTTCTCCCTCTCCAGCCTCGGGGCTGTCCGCGGGGGGACGG
CTGCCTTCGGGGGGGACGGGGCAGGGCGGGGTTCGGCTTCTGGCGTGTGACCGGCGGCTCTAGAGCCTCT
GCTAACCATGTTCATGCCTTCTTCTTTTTCCTACAGCTCCTGGGCAACGTGCTGGTTATTGTGCTGTCTC
ATCATTTTGGCAAAGAATTGCTCGACCACCGGCGCGCCACCATGGGCTGCCTCGGGAACAGTAAGACCGA
GGACCAGCGCAACGAGGAGAAGGCGCAGCGTGAGGCCAACAAAAAGATCGAGAAGCAGCTGCAGAAGGAC
AAGCAGGTCTACCGGGCCACGCACCGCCTGCTGCTGCTGGGTGCTGGAGAATCTGGTAAAAGCACCATTG
TGAAGCAGATGAGGATCCTGCATGTTAATGGGTTTAATGGAGAGGGCGGCGAAGAGGACCCGCAGGCTGC
AAGGAGCAACAGCGATGGTGAGAAGGCAACCAAAGTGCAGGACATCAAAAACAACCTGAAAGAGGCGATT
GAAACCATTGTGGCCGCCATGAGCAACCTGGTGCCCCCCGTGGAGCTGGCCAACCCCGAGAACCAGTTCA
GAGTGGACTACATTCTGAGTGTGATGAACGTGCCTGACTTTGACTTCCCTCCCGAATTCTATGAGCATGC
CAAGGCTCTGTGGGAGGATGAAGGAGTGCGTGCCTGCTACGAACGCTCCAACGAGTACCAGCTGATTGAC
TGTGCCCAGTACTTCCTGGACAAGATCGACGTGATCAAGCAGGCTGACTATGTGCCGAGCGATCAGGACC
TGCTTCGCTGCCGTGTCCTGACTTCTGGAATCTTTGAGACCAAGTTCCAGGTGGACAAAGTCAACTTCCA
CATGTTTGACGTGGGTGGCCAGCGCGATGAACGCCGCAAGTGGATCCAGTGCTTCAACGATGTGACTGCC
ATCATCTTCGTGGTGGCCAGCAGCAGCTACAACATGGTCATCCGGGAGGACAACCAGACCAACCGCCTGC
AGGAGGCTCTGAACCTCTTCAAGAGCATCTGGAACAACAGATGGCTGCGCACCATCTCTGTGATCCTGTT
CCTCAACAAGCAAGATCTGCTCGCTGAGAAAGTCCTTGCTGGGAAATCGAAGATTGAGGACTACTTTCCA
GAATTTGCTCGCTACACTACTCCTGAGGATGCTACTCCCGAGCCCGGAGAGGACCCACGCGTGACCCGGG
CCAAGTACTTCATTCGAGATGAGTTTCTGAGGATCAGCACTGCCAGTGGAGATGGGCGTCACTACTGCTA
CCCTCATTTCACCTGCGCTGTGGACACTGAGAACATCCGCCGTGTGTTCAACGACTGCCGTGATGTCATC
ATAAAAAATAATCTAAAAGATTCTGGTCTCTTTTGAACCGGTCTGCAGCCTAGGCTTAAGCGCTCGAGGC
GGCCGCAATTCACTCCTCAGGTGCAGGCTGCCTATCAGAAGGTGGTGGCTGGTGTGGCCAATGCCCTGGC
TCACAAATACCACTGAGATCTTTTTCCCTCTGCCAAAAATTATGGGGACATCATGAAGCCCCTTGAGCAT
CTGACTTCTGGCTAATAAAGGAAATTTATTTTCATTGCAATAGTGTGTTGGAATTTTTTGTGTCTCTCAC
TCGGAAGGACATATGGGAGGGCAAATCATTTAAAACATCAGAATGAGTATTTGGTTTAGAGTTTGGCAAC
ATATGCCCATATGCTGGCTGCCATGAACAAAGGTTGGCTATAAAGAGGTCATCAGTATATGAAACAGCCC
CCTGCTGTCCATTCCTTATTCCATAGAAAAGCCTTGACTTGAGGTTAGATTTTTTTTATATTTTGTTTTG
TGTTATTTTTTTCTTTAACATCCCTAAAATTTTCCTTACATGTTTTACTAGCCAGATTTTTCCTCCTCTC
CTGACTACTCCCAGTCATAGCTGTCCCTCTTCTCTTATGGAGATCCCTCGACCTGCACCGTCGAGCTAGC
ATATGGATCCATATAACTTCGTATAATGTATGCTATACGAAGTTATTACGATACCGTCAACTTGTTTATT
GCAGCTTATAATGGTTACAAATAAAGCAATAGCATCACAAATTTCACAAATAAAGCATTTTTTTCACTGC
ATTCTAGTTGTGGTTTGTCCAAACTCATCAATGTATCTTAGGTACCCAGCTTTTGTTCCCTTTAGTGAGG
GTTAATTGCGCGCTTGGCGTAATCATGGTCATAGCTGTTTCCTGTGTGAAATTGTTATCCGCTCACAATT
CCACACAACATACGAGCCGGAAGCATAAAGTGTAAAGCCTGGGGTGCCTAATGAGTGAGCTAACTCACAT
TAATTGCGTTGCGCTCACTGCCCGCTTTCCAGTCGGGAAACCTGTCGTGCCAGCTGCATTAATGAATCGG
CCAACGCGCGGGGAGAGGCGGTTTGCGTATTGGGCGCTCTTCCGCTTCCTCGCTCACTGACTCGCTGCGC
TCGGTCGTTCGGCTGCGGCGAGCGGTATCAGCTCACTCAAAGGCGGTAATACGGTTATCCACAGAATCAG
GGGATAACGCAGGAAAGAACATGTGAGCAAAAGGCCAGCAAAAGGCCAGGAACCGTAAAAAGGCCGCGTT
GCTGGCGTTTTTCCATAGGCTCCGCCCCCCTGACGAGCATCACAAAAATCGACGCTCAAGTCAGAGGTGG
CGAAACCCGACAGGACTATAAAGATACCAGGCGTTTCCCCCTGGAAGCTCCCTCGTGCGCTCTCCTGTTC
CGACCCTGCCGCTTACCGGATACCTGTCCGCCTTTCTCCCTTCGGGAAGCGTGGCGCTTTCTCATAGCTC
ACGCTGTAGGTATCTCAGTTCGGTGTAGGTCGTTCGCTCCAAGCTGGGCTGTGTGCACGAACCCCCCGTT
CAGCCCGACCGCTGCGCCTTATCCGGTAACTATCGTCTTGAGTCCAACCCGGTAAGACACGACTTATCGC
CACTGGCAGCAGCCACTGGTAACAGGATTAGCAGAGCGAGGTATGTAGGCGGTGCTACAGAGTTCTTGAA
GTGGTGGCCTAACTACGGCTACACTAGAAGAACAGTATTTGGTATCTGCGCTCTGCTGAAGCCAGTTACC
TTCGGAAAAAGAGTTGGTAGCTCTTGATCCGGCAAACAAACCACCGCTGGTAGCGGTGGTTTTTTTGTTT
GCAAGCAGCAGATTACGCGCAGAAAAAAAGGATCTCAAGAAGATCCTTTGATCTTTTCTACGGGGTCTGA
CGCTCAGTGGAACGAAAACTCACGTTAAGGGATTTTGGTCATGAGATTATCAAAAAGGATCTTCACCTAG
ATCCTTTTAAATTAAAAATGAAGTTTTAAATCAATCTAAAGTATATATGAGTAAACTTGGTCTGACAGTT
ACCAATGCTTAATCAGTGAGGCACCTATCTCAGCGATCTGTCTATTTCGTTCATCCATAGTTGCCTGACT
CCCCGTCGTGTAGATAACTACGATACGGGAGGGCTTACCATCTGGCCCCAGTGCTGCAATGATACCGCGA
GACCCACGCTCACCGGCTCCAGATTTATCAGCAATAAACCAGCCAGCCGGAAGGGCCGAGCGCAGAAGTG
GTCCTGCAACTTTATCCGCCTCCATCCAGTCTATTAATTGTTGCCGGGAAGCTAGAGTAAGTAGTTCGCC
AGTTAATAGTTTGCGCAACGTTGTTGCCATTGCTACAGGCATCGTGGTGTCACGCTCGTCGTTTGGTATG
GCTTCATTCAGCTCCGGTTCCCAACGATCAAGGCGAGTTACATGATCCCCCATGTTGTGCAAAAAAGCGG
TTAGCTCCTTCGGTCCTCCGATCGTTGTCAGAAGTAAGTTGGCCGCAGTGTTATCACTCATGGTTATGGC
AGCACTGCATAATTCTCTTACTGTCATGCCATCCGTAAGATGCTTTTCTGTGACTGGTGAGTACTCAACC
AAGTCATTCTGAGAATAGTGTATGCGGCGACCGAGTTGCTCTTGCCCGGCGTCAATACGGGATAATACCG
CGCCACATAGCAGAACTTTAAAAGTGCTCATCATTGGAAAACGTTCTTCGGGGCGAAAACTCTCAAGGAT
CTTACCGCTGTTGAGATCCAGTTCGATGTAACCCACTCGTGCACCCAACTGATCTTCAGCATCTTTTACT
TTCACCAGCGTTTCTGGGTGAGCAAAAACAGGAAGGCAAAATGCCGCAAAAAAGGGAATAAGGGCGACAC
GGAAATGTTGAATACTCATACTCTTCCTTTTTCAATATTATTGAAGCATTTATCAGGGTTATTGTCTCAT
GAGCGGATACATATTTGAATGTATTTAGAAAAATAAACAAATAGGGGTTCCGCGCACATTTCCCCGAAAA
GTGCCAAGCTTAATAAACACGGAAGGAGACAATACCGGAAGGAACCCGCGCTATGACGGCAATAAAAAGA
CAGAATAAAACGCACGGGTGTTGGGTCGTTTGTTCATAAACGCGGGGTTCGGTCCCAGGGCTGGCACTCT
GTCGATACCCCACCGAGACCCCATTGGGGCCAATACGCCCGCGTTTCTTCCTTTTCCCCACCCCACCCCC
CAAGTTCGGGTGAAGGCCCAGGGCTCGCAGCCAACGTCGGGGCGGCAGGCCCTGCCATAGCCACTGGCCC
CGTGGGTTAGGGACGGGGTCCCCCATTCGAGAATAAATAACTTCGTATAAAGTATCCTATACGAAGTTAT
CACCATGACCGAGTACAAGCCCACGGTGCGCCTCGCCACCCGCGACGACGTCCCCCGGGCCGTACGCACC
CTCGCCGCCGCGTTCGCCGACTACCCCGCCACGCGCCACACCGTCGACCCGGACCGCCACATCGAGCGGG
TCACCGAGCTGCAAGAACTCTTCCTCACGCGCGTCGGGCTCGACATCGGCAAGGTGTGGGTCGCGGACGA
CGGCGCCGCGGTGGCGGTCTGGACCACGCCGGAGAGCGTCGAAGCGGGGGCGGTGTTCGCCGAGATCGGC
CCGCGCATGGCCGAGTTGAGCGGTTCCCGGCTGGCCGCGCAGCAACAGATGGAAGGCCTCCTGGCGCCGC
ACCGGCCCAAGGAGCCCGCGTGGTTCCTGGCCACCGTCGGCGTCTCGCCCGACCACCAGGGCAAGGGTCT
GGGCAGCGCCGTCGTGCTCCCCGGAGTGGAGGCGGCCGAGCGCGCCGGGGTGCCCGCCTTCCTGGAGACC
TCCGCGCCCCGCAACCTCCCCTTCTACGAGCGGCTCGGCTTCACCGTCACCGCCGACGTCGAGGTGCCCG
AAGGACCGCGCACCTGGTGCATGACCCGCAAGCCCGGTGCCTGACGCCCGCCCCACGACCCGCAGCGCCC
GACCGAAAGGAGCGCACGACCCCATGGCTCCGACCGAAGCCACCCGGGGCGGCCCCGCCGACCCCGCACC
CGCCCCCGAGGCCCACCGACTCTAGAGCTCGCTGATCAGCCTCGACTGTGCCTTCTAGTTGCCAGCCATC
TGTTGTTTGCCCCTCCCCCGTGCCTTCCTTGACCCTGGAAGGTGCCACTCCCACTGTCCTTTCCTAATAA
AATGAGGAAATTGCATCGCATTGTCTGAGTAGGTGTCATTCTATTCTGGGGGGTGGGGTGGGGCAGGACA
GCAAGGGGGAGGATTGGGAAGACAATAGCACTAGTTATTAATAGTAATCAATTACGGGGTCATTAGTTCA
TAGCCCATATATGGAGTTCCG
Features (pLannotate 1.2.2; 24 found; start..end, strand, type, name):
      1..304     +  enhancer       CMV enhancer: human cytomegalovirus immediate early enhancer
    306..423     +  promoter       chicken β-actin promoter (fragment): No description available
    440..559     +  promoter       chicken β-actin promoter (fragment): No description available
    560..1576    +  intron         chimeric intron: chimera between introns from chicken β-actin and rabbit β-globin
   1652..2818    +  CDS            GNAS: GNAS2_HUMAN - Also known as GNAS1, GSP. Experimental evidence at protein level: Swiss-Prot protein existence level 1. Guanine nucleotide-binding proteins (G proteins) function as transducers in numerous signaling pathways controlled by G protein- coupled receptors (GPCRs) (PubMed:17110384). Signaling involves the activation of adenylyl cyclases, resulting in increased levels of the signaling molecule cAMP (PubMed:26206488, PubMed:8702665). GNAS functions downstream of several GPCRs, including beta-adrenergic receptors (PubMed:21488135). Stimulates the Ras signaling pathway via RAPGEF2 (PubMed:
   2876..2953    +  CDS            HBB (fragment): HBB_PONPY - Experimental evidence at transcript level: Swiss-Prot protein existence level 2. Involved in oxygen transport from the lung to the various peripheral tissues. From Pongo pygmaeus (Bornean orangutan).
   3024..3079    +  polyA_signal   β-globin poly(A) signal: rabbit β-globin polyadenylation signal (Gil and Proudfoot, 1987)
   3443..3476    -  protein_bind   loxP: Cre-mediated recombination occurs in the 8-bp core sequence (GCATACAT). Cre recombinase
   3489..3610    +  polyA_signal   SV40 poly(A) signal: SV40 polyadenylation signal
   3629..3647    -  promoter       T3 promoter: promoter for bacteriophage T3 RNA polymerase
   3692..3708    -  protein_bind   lac operator: The lac repressor binds to the lac operator to inhibit transcription in E. coli. This inhibition can be relieved by adding lactose or isopropyl-β-D-thiogalactopyranoside (IPTG). lac repressor encoded by lacI
   3716..3746    -  promoter       lac promoter: promoter for the E. coli lac operon
   3761..3782    -  protein_bind   CAP binding site: CAP binding activates transcription in the presence of cAMP. E. coli catabolite activator protein
   3795..3887    -  CDS            lacI (fragment): lac repressor; lacI; The lac repressor binds to the lac operator to inhibit transcription in E. coli. This inhibition can be relieved by adding lactose or isopropyl-β-D-thiogalactopyranoside (IPTG).
   4070..4658    -  rep_origin     ori: high-copy-number ColE1/pMB1/pBR322/pUC origin of replication
   4829..5689    -  CDS            AmpR: β-lactamase; bla; confers resistance to ampicillin, carbenicillin, and related antibiotics
   5690..5794    -  promoter       AmpR promoter: bla
   5867..5915    +  polyA_signal   HSV TK poly(A) signal: herpes simplex virus thymidine kinase polyadenylation signal (Cole and Stacy, 1985)
   6006..6022    -  polyA_signal   bGH poly(A) signal (fragment): bovine growth hormone polyadenylation signal
   6127..6160    -  protein_bind   lox2272: Cre-mediated recombination occurs in the 8-bp core sequence (GGATACTT). lox2272 sites are compatible with each other, but incompatible with loxP or loxN sites (Lee and Saito, 1988). Cre recombinase
   6165..6764    +  CDS            PuroR: puromycin N-acetyltransferase; pac from Streptomyces alboniger; confers resistance to puromycin
   6814..6879    +  CDS            dmpM (fragment): DMPM_STRAD - Protein inferred from homology: Swiss-Prot protein existence level 3. From Streptomyces alboniger.
   6906..7017    +  polyA_signal   bGH poly(A) signal: bovine growth hormone polyadenylation signal
   7100..7161    +  enhancer       CMV enhancer (fragment): human cytomegalovirus immediate early enhancer
