[The description below was written by a language model from this plasmid's Addgene catalogue record and pLannotate feature annotations shown in this document.]
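Description:
pEM705 Gsi (Ser) is a mammalian expression plasmid of about 7.2 kb built on the pEM705 backbone. It is propagated in E. coli at high copy from a ColE1/pUC-type origin under ampicillin selection (AmpR with its bla promoter) and carries a puromycin N-acetyltransferase gene for selection in mammalian cells. The payload is a roughly 1.2 kb untagged human Gαs (GNAS) coding sequence in which the C-terminus has been replaced by that of Gαi. This makes it a "GsX" chimera, designed so that receptors which normally couple to Gi instead drive the Gs effector pathway, adenylyl cyclase and cAMP production. The cysteine at position 391 is changed to serine, which the record describes as making the chimera insensitive to pertussis toxin. Expression is driven by the CAG promoter, annotated as the CMV enhancer, chicken β-actin promoter and chimeric β-actin/β-globin intron, and is terminated by a rabbit β-globin polyadenylation signal.

The PuroR coding sequence has no annotated promoter of its own. It sits immediately downstream of a lox2272 site and is followed by a bGH poly(A) signal, while a loxP site lies beyond the β-globin terminator. These two heterologous lox sites therefore bracket the puromycin and CAG-chimera cassettes, an arrangement compatible with Cre recombinase-mediated cassette exchange into a matching genomic landing site, although the record does not state this use. Additional SV40 and HSV TK poly(A) signals and lac/T3 remnants belong to the backbone. The depositor sequence and the slightly shorter sequencing-derived record show the same feature order, differing mainly in a gap within the β-actin promoter annotation. The associated work used such chimeras in a live-cell assay of GPCR coupling to identify optogenetic tools for controlling Go and Gi signalling.
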