Addgene plasmid #109352: pEM705 Gsi (Ser)
Purpose: GsX chimera with Gαi C-terminus (Pertussis toxin insensitive mutant)
Depositing lab: Robert Lucas. Depositing organization: University of Manchester. Publication: A live cell assay of GPCR coupling allows identification of optogenetic tools for controlling Go and Gi signaling. Ballister ER, Rodgers J, Martial F, Lucas RJ. BMC Biol. 2018 Jan 16;16(1):10. doi: 10.1186/s12915-017-0475-2. PubMed 29338718.
Backbone
  Vector backbone: pEM705
  Backbone size w/o insert (bp): 6002
  Total vector size (bp): 7184
  Vector type: Mammalian Expression
  Selectable markers: Puromycin
Growth in bacteria
  Bacterial resistance: Ampicillin, 100 μg/mL
  Growth temperature: 37°C
  Growth strain: DH5alpha
  Copy number: High Copy
Gene/Insert
  Gene/Insert name: Gsi chimera
  Species: H. sapiens (human)
  Insert size (bp): 1182
  Mutation: Changed Cys at position 391 to Serine (Pertussis toxin insensitive)
  Promoter: CAG
  Tag / fusion protein: None
  Cloning method: Gibson Cloning
  Sequencing primers: 5′ cttctggcgtgtgaccggcggctc; 3′ TTGGCAGAGGGAAAAAGATCTCAGTGG
Terms and licenses: Academic/Nonprofit Terms; Industry Terms: Not Available to Industry
How to cite: pEM705 Gsi (Ser) was a gift from Robert Lucas (Addgene plasmid # 109352 ; http://n2t.net/addgene:109352 ; RRID:Addgene_109352)
