>Addgene plasmid #109352 | pEM705 Gsi (Ser) | addgene partial sequence | sequence record 257573 | Bglob-pA-R 5'-ttttggcagagggaaaaaga-3'
ATTGGCCACACCAGCCACCACCTTCTGATAGGCAGCCTGCACCTGAGGAGTGAATTGCGGCCGCCTCGAG
CGCTTAAGCCTAGGCTGCAGACCGGTTCAAAAGAGACCAGAATCTTTTAGATTATTTTTTATGATGACAT
CACGGCAGTCGTTGAACACACGGCGGATGTTCTCAGTGTCCACAGCGCAGGTGAAATGAGGGTAGCAGTA
GTGACGCCCATCTCCACTGGCAGTGCTGATCCTCAGAAACTCATCTCGAATGAAGTACTTGGCCCGGGTC
ACGCGTGGGTCCTCTCCGGGCTCGGGAGTAGCATCCTCAGGAGTAGTGTAGCGAGCAAATTCTGGAAAGT
AGTCCTCAATCTTCGATTTCCCAGCAAGGACTTTCTCAGCGAGCAGATCTTGCTTGTTGAGGAACAGGAT
CACAGAGATGGTGCGCAGCCATCTGTTGTTCCAGATGCTCTTGAAGAGGTTCAGAGCCTCCTGCAGGCGG
TTGGTCTGGTTGTCCTCCCGGATGACCATGTTGTAGCTGCTGCTGGCCACCACGAAGATGATGGCAGTCA
CATCGTTGAAGCACTGGATCCACTTGCGGCGTTCATCGCGCTGGCCACCCACGTCAAACATGTGGAAGTT
GACTTTGTCCACCTGGAACTTGGTCTCAAAGATTCCAGAAGTCAGGACACGGCAGCGAAGCAGGTCCTGA
TCGCTCGGCACATAGTCAGCCTGCTTGATCACGTCGATCTTGTCCAGGAAGTACTGGGCACAGTCAATCA
GCTGGTACTCGTTGGAGCGTTCGTAGCAGGCACGCACTCCTTCATCCTCCCACAGAGCCTTGGCATGCTC
ATAGAATTCGGGAGGGAAGTCAAAGTC
